Addgene plasmid #100004: His-NavMs
Purpose: Electrophysiology in mammalian cells: Mammalian expression of voltage gated sodium channel and GFP
Depositing lab: Paul DeCaen. Depositing organization: Northwestern University. Publication: The complete structure of an activated open sodium channel. Sula A, Booker J, Ng LC, Naylor CE, DeCaen PG, Wallace BA. Nat Commun. 2017 Feb 16;8:14205. doi: 10.1038/ncomms14205. PubMed 28205548.
Backbone
  Vector backbone: pTracer-CMV2, IRES GFP
  Backbone manufacturer: Thermofisher
  Backbone size w/o insert (bp): 6200
  Total vector size (bp): 7100
  Vector type: Mammalian Expression
Growth in bacteria
  Bacterial resistance: Ampicillin, 100 μg/mL
  Growth temperature: 37°C
  Growth strain: DH5alpha
  Copy number: High Copy
Gene/Insert
  Gene/Insert name: His-NavMs, Voltage gated sodium channel
  Species: Magnetococcus marinus
  Insert size (bp): 882
  Mutation: C-terminus from a codon-optimized synthetic gene, starting at residue H237
  GenBank ID: CP000471.1
  Promoter: CMV
  Tag / fusion protein: Hexa-His tag followed by a thrombin cleavage site (N terminal on insert)
  Cloning method: Restriction Enzyme; 5′ cloning site EcoRI (unknown if destroyed); 3′ cloning site NotI (unknown if destroyed)
  Sequencing primers: 5′ Unknown
Terms and licenses: Academic/Nonprofit Terms; Industry Terms: Not Available to Industry
Depositor comments: Note: The GFP variant in this plasmid is missing the last five amino acids compared to the closest reference sequence (AAC53663.1). The depositor has confirmed that this does not impact plasmid function.
How to cite: His-NavMs was a gift from Paul DeCaen (Addgene plasmid # 100004 ; http://n2t.net/addgene:100004 ; RRID:Addgene_100004)
