[The description below was written by a language model from this plasmid's Addgene catalogue record and the feature table of its GenBank file.]
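Description:
His-NavMs is a mammalian expression plasmid of about 7.1 kb, built on the commercial pTracer-CMV2 backbone, for heterologous expression of NavMs, the prokaryotic voltage-gated sodium channel of Magnetococcus marinus, alongside a fluorescent marker. It is propagated in E. coli through a high-copy ColE1/pUC-type origin with ampicillin selection (bla).

The roughly 880 bp channel insert was cloned between EcoRI and NotI. It lies downstream of the human CMV immediate-early enhancer and promoter and a Kozak consensus, and it is terminated by the bovine growth hormone polyadenylation signal. A T7 promoter also lies upstream of the insert. The coding sequence begins with a hexahistidine tag followed by a thrombin cleavage site, so the tag can be removed from the N terminus. According to the record, the C-terminal portion from residue H237 onward derives from a codon-optimized synthetic gene.

The catalogue entry lists the backbone as "IRES GFP", but the feature table annotates no IRES. Instead it shows a separate second cassette in which the human EF-1α promoter with its first intron, followed by T7 and the bacterial EM7 promoters, precedes a region flanked by GFP primer sites. The Sh ble (bleomycin/Zeocin resistance) coding sequence follows immediately, and the cassette ends in an SV40 poly(A) signal. The GFP itself is not annotated as a feature. This layout suggests a GFP–Zeocin resistance marker expressed independently of the channel. The depositor notes that the GFP variant lacks its last five amino acids, without affecting function.

The stated use is electrophysiology in mammalian cells, where green fluorescence presumably identifies transfected cells for recording of sodium channel currents.
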