LOCUS       Exported 7101 bp ds-DNA circular SYN 12-MAY-2021
DEFINITION  Electrophysiology in mammalian cells: Mammalian expression of
            voltage gated sodium channel and GFP.
ACCESSION   .
VERSION     .
KEYWORDS    His-NavMs
SOURCE      synthetic DNA construct
  ORGANISM  synthetic DNA construct
REFERENCE   1 (bases 1 to 7101)
  AUTHORS   Sula A, Booker J, Ng LC, Naylor CE, DeCaen PG, Wallace BA
  TITLE     The complete structure of an activated open sodium channel.
  JOURNAL   Nat Commun. 2017 Feb 16;8:14205. doi: 10.1038/ncomms14205.
  PUBMED    28205548
REFERENCE   2 (bases 1 to 7101)
  AUTHORS   .
  TITLE     Direct Submission
  JOURNAL   Exported May 12, 2021 from SnapGene Server 1.1.58
            http://www.snapgene.com
FEATURES             Location/Qualifiers
     source          1..7101
                     /organism="synthetic DNA construct"
                     /mol_type="other DNA"
     enhancer        5..384
                     /label=CMV enhancer
                     /note="human cytomegalovirus immediate early enhancer"
     promoter        385..588
                     /label=CMV promoter
                     /note="human cytomegalovirus (CMV) immediate early
                     promoter"
     primer_bind     539..559
                     /label=CMV-F
                     /note="Human CMV immediate early promoter, forward primer"
     promoter        633..651
                     /label=T7 promoter
                     /note="promoter for bacteriophage T7 RNA polymerase"
     regulatory      729..738
                     /regulatory_class="other"
                     /note="vertebrate consensus sequence for strong initiation
                     of translation (Kozak, 1987)"
     CDS             747..764
                     /codon_start=1
                     /product="6xHis affinity tag"
                     /label=6xHis
                     /translation="HHHHHH"
     CDS             774..791
                     /codon_start=1
                     /product="thrombin recognition and cleavage site"
                     /label=thrombin site
                     /translation="LVPRGS"
     primer_bind     complement(1670..1687)
                     /label=BGH-rev
                     /note="Bovine growth hormone terminator, reverse primer.
                     Also called BGH reverse"
     polyA_signal    1676..1787
                     /label=bGH poly(A) signal
                     /note="bovine growth hormone polyadenylation signal"
     promoter        1955..3133
                     /label=EF-1-alpha promoter
                     /note="strong constitutive promoter for human elongation
                     factor EF-1-alpha"
     intron          2186..3124
                     /label=EF-1-alpha intron A
                     /note="intron upstream of the start codon of human
                     EF-1-alpha"
     primer_bind     3081..3101
                     /label=EF1a-F
                     /note="Human elongation factor-1a promoter, forward primer"
     promoter        3150..3168
                     /label=T7 promoter
                     /note="promoter for bacteriophage T7 RNA polymerase"
     promoter        3257..3304
                     /label=EM7 promoter
                     /note="synthetic bacterial promoter "
     primer_bind     complement(3371..3399)
                     /label=GFP-R
                     /note="GFP, reverse primer. Does NOT anneal to EGFP"
     primer_bind     3994..4014
                     /label=GFP-F
                     /note="GFP, forward primer. Does NOT anneal to EGFP"
     CDS             4037..4414
                     /codon_start=1
                     /gene="Sh ble from Streptoalloteichus hindustanus"
                     /product="antibiotic-binding protein"
                     /label=BleoR
                     /note="confers resistance to bleomycin, phleomycin, and
                     Zeocin(TM)"
                     /translation="MDAKLTSAVPVLTARDVAGAVEFWTDRLGFSRDFVEDDFAGVVRD
                     DVTLFISAVQDQVVPDNTLAWVWVRGLDELYAEWSEVVSTNFRDASGPAMTEIGEQPWG
                     REFALRDPAGNCVHFVAEEQD"
     polyA_signal    4544..4665
                     /label=SV40 poly(A) signal
                     /note="SV40 polyadenylation signal"
     primer_bind     complement(4581..4600)
                     /label=SV40pA-R
                     /note="SV40 polyA, reverse primer"
     primer_bind     4635..4654
                     /label=EBV-rev
                     /note="SV40 polyA terminator, reverse primer"
     primer_bind     complement(4714..4730)
                     /label=M13 rev
                     /note="common sequencing primer, one of multiple similar
                     variants"
     primer_bind     complement(4714..4730)
                     /label=M13 Reverse
                     /note="In lacZ gene. Also called M13-rev"
     primer_bind     complement(4727..4749)
                     /label=M13/pUC Reverse
                     /note="In lacZ gene"
     protein_bind    4738..4754
                     /label=lac operator
                     /bound_moiety="lac repressor encoded by lacI"
                     /note="The lac repressor binds to the lac operator to
                     inhibit transcription in E. coli. This inhibition can be
                     relieved by adding lactose or
                     isopropyl-beta-D-thiogalactopyranoside (IPTG)."
     promoter        complement(4762..4792)
                     /label=lac promoter
                     /note="promoter for the E. coli lac operon"
     protein_bind    4807..4828
                     /label=CAP binding site
                     /bound_moiety="E. coli catabolite activator protein"
                     /note="CAP binding activates transcription in the presence
                     of cAMP."
     primer_bind     complement(4945..4962)
                     /label=L4440
                     /note="L4440 vector, forward primer"
     rep_origin      complement(5116..5704)
                     /direction=LEFT
                     /label=ori
                     /note="high-copy-number ColE1/pMB1/pBR322/pUC origin of
                     replication"
     primer_bind     complement(5196..5215)
                     /label=pBR322ori-F
                     /note="pBR322 origin, forward primer"
     CDS             complement(5875..6735)
                     /codon_start=1
                     /gene="bla"
                     /product="beta-lactamase"
                     /label=AmpR
                     /note="confers resistance to ampicillin, carbenicillin, and
                     related antibiotics"
                     /translation="MSIQHFRVALIPFFAAFCLPVFAHPETLVKVKDAEDQLGARVGYI
                     ELDLNSGKILESFRPEERFPMMSTFKVLLCGAVLSRIDAGQEQLGRRIHYSQNDLVEYS
                     PVTEKHLTDGMTVRELCSAAITMSDNTAANLLLTTIGGPKELTAFLHNMGDHVTRLDRW
                     EPELNEAIPNDERDTTMPVAMATTLRKLLTGELLTLASRQQLIDWMEADKVAGPLLRSA
                     LPAGWFIADKSGAGERGSRGIIAALGPDGKPSRIVVIYTTGSQATMDERNRQIAEIGAS
                     LIKHW"
     primer_bind     6498..6517
                     /label=Amp-R
                     /note="Ampicillin resistance gene, reverse primer"
     promoter        complement(6736..6840)
                     /gene="bla"
                     /label=AmpR promoter
     primer_bind     complement(6915..6934)
                     /label=pRS-marker
                     /note="pRS vectors, use to sequence yeast selectable
                     marker"
ORIGIN
        1 cgttgacatt gattattgac tagttattaa tagtaatcaa ttacggggtc attagttcat
       61 agcccatata tggagttccg cgttacataa cttacggtaa atggcccgcc tggctgaccg
      121 cccaacgacc cccgcccatt gacgtcaata atgacgtatg ttcccatagt aacgccaata
      181 gggactttcc attgacgtca atgggtggag tatttacggt aaactgccca cttggcagta
      241 catcaagtgt atcatatgcc aagtacgccc cctattgacg tcaatgacgg taaatggccc
      301 gcctggcatt atgcccagta catgacctta tgggactttc ctacttggca gtacatctac
      361 gtattagtca tcgctattac catggtgatg cggttttggc agtacatcaa tgggcgtgga
      421 tagcggtttg actcacgggg atttccaagt ctccacccca ttgacgtcaa tgggagtttg
      481 ttttggcacc aaaatcaacg ggactttcca aaatgtcgta acaactccgc cccattgacg
      541 caaatgggcg gtaggcgtgt acggtgggag gtctatataa gcagagctct ctggctaact
      601 agagaaccca ctgcttactg gcttatcgaa attaatacga ctcactatag ggagacccaa
      661 gctggctagc gtttaaactt aagcttggta ccgagctcgg atccactagt ccagtgtggt
      721 ggaattcagc caccatgggc agcagccatc atcatcatca tcacagcagc ggcctggtgc
      781 cgcgcggcag ccatatgtca cgcaaaatcc gcgatttaat cgaatccaaa cgctttcaaa
      841 acgtcatcac cgccattatt gtgctcaatg gcgctgtgct gggtctgctg accgatacaa
      901 ccctgtcggc ctccagccaa aacctgctgg agcgtgtgga tcaactttgt ctgactatct
      961 ttattgttga aatctccctg aaaatctacg cctatggcgt gcgcggcttt ttccgcagcg
     1021 gctggaatct gtttgatttt gtgattgtgg ccatcgcgct tatgccggcc cagggtagcc
     1081 tgtcggtgct gcgtaccttc cgtatcttcc gcgtcatgcg cctcgtatcg gtcatcccaa
     1141 ccatgcgccg tgtggtgcaa ggcatgctct tggcactgcc gggcgtgggc tcggtagcgg
     1201 cactgttgac ggtggtcttc tatattgcgg ctgtcatggc caccaatctc tacggggcaa
     1261 ccttccctga atggtttggt gatcttagca agagcctgta cacactgttt caggtgatga
     1321 ccttagagtc atggtctatg ggcattgtgc gtccagtgat gaacgttcat ccgaacgcat
     1381 gggttttttt catcccgttc atcatgctca ccacctttac cgtgctcaac ctgtttattg
     1441 gcattattgt agatgcaatg gcaatcacca aggaacagga ggaagaggcc aaaaccggtc
     1501 accatcaaga acctatttct caaactcttc ttcatcttgg tgatcgtctt gatcgtattg
     1561 aaaaacaact tgctcaaaat aatgaacttc ttcaacgtca acaacctcaa aaaaaataag
     1621 gatccgcggc cgctcgagtc tagagggccc gtttaaaccc gctgatcagc ctcgactgtg
     1681 ccttctagtt gccagccatc tgttgtttgc ccctcccccg tgccttcctt gaccctggaa
     1741 ggtgccactc ccactgtcct ttcctaataa aatgaggaaa ttgcatcgca ttgtctgagt
     1801 aggtgtcatt ctattctggg gggtggggtg gggcaggaca gcaaggggga ggattgggaa
     1861 gacaatagca gctttgcaaa gatggataaa gttttaaaca gagaggaatc tttgcagcta
     1921 atggaccttc taggtcttga aaggagtggg aattggctcc ggtgcccgtc agtgggcaga
     1981 gcgcacatcg cccacagtcc ccgagaagtt ggggggaggg gtcggcaatt gaaccggtgc
     2041 ctagagaagg tggcgcgggg taaactggga aagtgatgtc gtgtactggc tccgcctttt
     2101 tcccgagggt gggggagaac cgtatataag tgcagtagtc gccgtgaacg ttctttttcg
     2161 caacgggttt gccgccagaa cacaggtaag tgccgtgtgt ggttcccgcg ggcctggcct
     2221 ctttacgggt tatggccctt gcgtgccttg aattacttcc acctggctgc agtacgtgat
     2281 tcttgatccc gagcttcggg ttggaagtgg gtgggagagt tcgaggcctt gcgcttaagg
     2341 agccccttcg cctcgtgctt gagttgaggc ctggcctggg cgctggggcc gccgcgtgcg
     2401 aatctggtgg caccttcgcg cctgtctcgc tgctttcgat aagtctctag ccatttaaaa
     2461 tttttgatga cctgctgcga cgcttttttt ctggcaagat agtcttgtaa atgcgggcca
     2521 agatctgcac actggtattt cggtttttgg ggccgcgggc ggcgacgggg cccgtgcgtc
     2581 ccagcgcaca tgttcggcga ggcggggcct gcgagcgcgg ccaccgagaa tcggacgggg
     2641 gtagtctcaa gctggccggc ctgctctggt gcctggcctc gcgccgccgt gtatcgcccc
     2701 gccctgggcg gcaaggctgg cccggtcggc accagttgcg tgagcggaaa gatggccgct
     2761 tcccggccct gctgcaggga gctcaaaatg gaggacgcgg cgctcgggag agcgggcggg
     2821 tgagtcaccc acacaaagga aaagggcctt tccgtcctca gccgtcgctt catgtgactc
     2881 cacggagtac cgggcgccgt ccaggcacct cgattagttc tcgagctttt ggagtacgtc
     2941 gtctttaggt tggggggagg ggttttatgc gatggagttt ccccacactg agtgggtgga
     3001 gactgaagtt aggccagctt ggcacttgat gtaattctcc ttggaatttg ccctttttga
     3061 gtttggatct tggttcattc tcaagcctca gacagtggtt caaagttttt ttcttccatt
     3121 tcaggtgtcg tgaggaatta gcttggtact aatacgactc actataggga gacccaagct
     3181 ggctaggtaa gctcctaggc ttttgcaaaa agctcccggg agcttgtata tccattttcg
     3241 gatctgatca gcacgtgttg acaattaatc atcggcatag tatatcggca tagtataata
     3301 cgacaaggtg aggaactaaa ccatggcggt agaaaaaatg gctagcaaag gagaagaact
     3361 tttcactgga gttgtcccaa ttcttgttga attagatggt gatgttaatg ggcacaaatt
     3421 ttctgtcagt ggagagggtg aaggtgatgc tacatacgga aagcttaccc ttaaatttat
     3481 ttgcactact ggaaaactac ctgttccatg gccaacactt gtcactactt tctcttatgg
     3541 tgttcaatgc ttttcccgtt atccggatca tatgaaacgg catgactttt tcaagagtgc
     3601 catgcccgaa ggttatgtac aggaacgcac tatatctttc aaagatgacg ggaactacaa
     3661 gacgcgtgct gaagtcaagt ttgaaggtga tacccttgtt aatcgtatcg agttaaaagg
     3721 tattgatttt aaagaagatg gaaacattct cggacacaaa ctcgagtaca actataactc
     3781 acacaatgta tacatcacgg cagacaaaca aaagaatgga atcaaagcta acttcaaaat
     3841 tcgtcacaac attgaagatg gatccgttca actagcagac cattatcaac aaaatactcc
     3901 aattggcgat ggccctgtcc ttttaccaga caaccattac ctgtcgacac aatctgccct
     3961 ttcgaaagat cccaacgaaa agcgtgacca catggtcctt cttgagtttg taactgctgc
     4021 tgggattaca catggcatgg atgccaagtt gaccagtgcc gttccggtgc tcaccgcgcg
     4081 cgacgtcgcc ggagcggtcg agttctggac cgaccggctc gggttctccc gggacttcgt
     4141 ggaggacgac ttcgccggtg tggtccggga cgacgtgacc ctgttcatca gcgcggtcca
     4201 ggaccaggtg gtgccggaca acaccctggc ctgggtgtgg gtgcgcggcc tggacgagct
     4261 gtacgccgag tggtcggagg tcgtgtccac gaacttccgg gacgcctccg ggccggccat
     4321 gaccgagatc ggcgagcagc cgtgggggcg ggagttcgcc ctgcgcgacc cggccggcaa
     4381 ctgcgtgcac ttcgtggccg aggagcagga ctgacacgtg ctacgagatt tcgattccac
     4441 cgccgccttc tatgaaaggt tgggcttcgg aatcgttttc cgggacgccg gctggatgat
     4501 cctccagcgc ggggatctca tgctggagtt cttcgcccac cccaacttgt ttattgcagc
     4561 ttataatggt tacaaataaa gcaatagcat cacaaatttc acaaataaag catttttttc
     4621 actgcattct agttgtggtt tgtccaaact catcaatgta tcttatcatg tctgtatacc
     4681 gtcgacctct agctagagct tggcgtaatc atggtcatag ctgtttcctg tgtgaaattg
     4741 ttatccgctc acaattccac acaacatacg agccggaagc ataaagtgta aagcctgggg
     4801 tgcctaatga gtgagctaac tcacattaat tgcgttgcgc tcactgcccg ctttccagtc
     4861 gggaaacctg tcgtgccagc tgcattaatg aatcggccaa cgcgcgggga gaggcggttt
     4921 gcgtattggg cgctcttccg cttcctcgct cactgactcg ctgcgctcgg tcgttcggct
     4981 gcggcgagcg gtatcagctc actcaaaggc ggtaatacgg ttatccacag aatcagggga
     5041 taacgcagga aagaacatgt gagcaaaagg ccagcaaaag gccaggaacc gtaaaaaggc
     5101 cgcgttgctg gcgtttttcc ataggctccg cccccctgac gagcatcaca aaaatcgacg
     5161 ctcaagtcag aggtggcgaa acccgacagg actataaaga taccaggcgt ttccccctgg
     5221 aagctccctc gtgcgctctc ctgttccgac cctgccgctt accggatacc tgtccgcctt
     5281 tctcccttcg ggaagcgtgg cgctttctca tagctcacgc tgtaggtatc tcagttcggt
     5341 gtaggtcgtt cgctccaagc tgggctgtgt gcacgaaccc cccgttcagc ccgaccgctg
     5401 cgccttatcc ggtaactatc gtcttgagtc caacccggta agacacgact tatcgccact
     5461 ggcagcagcc actggtaaca ggattagcag agcgaggtat gtaggcggtg ctacagagtt
     5521 cttgaagtgg tggcctaact acggctacac tagaagaaca gtatttggta tctgcgctct
     5581 gctgaagcca gttaccttcg gaaaaagagt tggtagctct tgatccggca aacaaaccac
     5641 cgctggtagc ggtggttttt ttgtttgcaa gcagcagatt acgcgcagaa aaaaaggatc
     5701 tcaagaagat cctttgatct tttctacggg gtctgacgct cagtggaacg aaaactcacg
     5761 ttaagggatt ttggtcatga gattatcaaa aaggatcttc acctagatcc ttttaaatta
     5821 aaaatgaagt tttaaatcaa tctaaagtat atatgagtaa acttggtctg acagttacca
     5881 atgcttaatc agtgaggcac ctatctcagc gatctgtcta tttcgttcat ccatagttgc
     5941 ctgactcccc gtcgtgtaga taactacgat acgggagggc ttaccatctg gccccagtgc
     6001 tgcaatgata ccgcgagacc cacgctcacc ggctccagat ttatcagcaa taaaccagcc
     6061 agccggaagg gccgagcgca gaagtggtcc tgcaacttta tccgcctcca tccagtctat
     6121 taattgttgc cgggaagcta gagtaagtag ttcgccagtt aatagtttgc gcaacgttgt
     6181 tgccattgct acaggcatcg tggtgtcacg ctcgtcgttt ggtatggctt cattcagctc
     6241 cggttcccaa cgatcaaggc gagttacatg atcccccatg ttgtgcaaaa aagcggttag
     6301 ctccttcggt cctccgatcg ttgtcagaag taagttggcc gcagtgttat cactcatggt
     6361 tatggcagca ctgcataatt ctcttactgt catgccatcc gtaagatgct tttctgtgac
     6421 tggtgagtac tcaaccaagt cattctgaga atagtgtatg cggcgaccga gttgctcttg
     6481 cccggcgtca atacgggata ataccgcgcc acatagcaga actttaaaag tgctcatcat
     6541 tggaaaacgt tcttcggggc gaaaactctc aaggatctta ccgctgttga gatccagttc
     6601 gatgtaaccc actcgtgcac ccaactgatc ttcagcatct tttactttca ccagcgtttc
     6661 tgggtgagca aaaacaggaa ggcaaaatgc cgcaaaaaag ggaataaggg cgacacggaa
     6721 atgttgaata ctcatactct tcctttttca atattattga agcatttatc agggttattg
     6781 tctcatgagc ggatacatat ttgaatgtat ttagaaaaat aaacaaatag gggttccgcg
     6841 cacatttccc cgaaaagtgc cacctgacgt cgacggatcg ggagatctcc cgatccccta
     6901 tggtgcactc tcagtacaat ctgctctgat gccgcatagt taagccagta tctgctccct
     6961 gcttgtgtgt tggaggtcgc tgagtagtgc gcgagcaaaa tttaagctac aacaaggcaa
     7021 ggcttgaccg acaattgcat gaagaatctg cttagggtta ggcgttttgc gctgcttcgc
     7081 gatgtacggg ccagatatac g
//
